>Addgene plasmid #217495 | pKJ318 | addgene full sequence | sequence record 429626 | Addgene NGS Result
CTCCATCCAGTCTATTAATTGTTGCCGGGAAGCTAGAGTAAGTAGTTCGCCAGTTAATAGTTTGCGCAAC
GTTGTTGCCATTGCTACAGGCATCGTGGTGTCACGCTCGTCGTTTGGTATGGCTTCATTCAGCTCCGGTT
CCCAACGATCAAGGCGAGTTACATGATCCCCCATGTTGTGCAAAAAAGCGGTTAGCTCCTTCGGTCCTCC
GATCGTTGTCAGAAGTAAGTTGGCCGCAGTGTTATCACTCATGGTTATGGCAGCACTGCATAATTCTCTT
ACTGTCATGCCATCCGTAAGATGCTTTTCTGTGACTGGTGAGTACTCAACCAAGTCATTCTGAGAATAGT
GTATGCGGCGACCGAGTTGCTCTTGCCCGGCGTCAATACGGGATAATACCGCGCCACATAGCAGAACTTT
AAAAGTGCTCATCATTGGAAAACGTTCTTCGGGGCGAAAACTCTCAAGGATCTTACCGCTGTTGAGATCC
AGTTCGATGTAACCCACTCGTGCACCCAACTGATCTTCAGCATCTTTTACTTTCACCAGCGTTTCTGGGT
GAGCAAAAACAGGAAGGCAAAATGCCGCAAAAAAGGGAATAAGGGCGACACGGAAATGTTGAATACTCAT
ACTCTTCCTTTTTCAATATTATTGAAGCATTTATCAGGGTTATTGTCTCATGAGCGGATACATATTTGAA
TGTATTTAGAAAAATAAACAAATAGGGGTTCCGCGCACATTTCCCCGAAAAGTGCCACCTGACGTCGCTA
GCTGTACAAAAAAGCAGGCTTTAAAGGAACCAATTCAGTCGACTGGATCCGGTACCAAGGTCGGGCAGGA
AGAGGGCCTATTTCCCATGATTCCTTCATATTTGCATATACGATACAAGGCTGTTAGAGAGATAATTAGA
ATTAATTTGACTGTAAACACAAAGATATTAGTACAAAATACGTGACGTAGAAAGTAATAATTTCTTGGGT
AGTTTGCAGTTTTAAAATTATGTTTTAAAATGGACTATCATATGCTTACCGTAACTTGAAAGTATTTCGA
TTTCTTGGCTTTATATATCTTGTGGAAAGGACGAAACACCGCCATTCGCAGCATAACGAAAGAAACTGAC
AATCGATTCTTTCGGGTTCGATTCTATCCCACTTGACTCAAAGAGTCAGAGGGCTCGAATACATTCTCTG
CACAGGTCTTGCTAATGCAAGATCTGGGGCAAGAATGTGTTCGGGTCAAATGAGTTAATTGACTTATTTA
TATAAATGGCCGGCATGGTCCCAGCCTCCTCGCTGGCGCCGGCTGGGCAACATGCTTCGGCATGGCGAAT
GGGACTTTTTTTAAGCTTGGGCCGCTCGAGGTACCTCTCTACATATGACATGTGAGCAAAAGGCCAGCAA
AAGGCCAGGAACCGTAAAAAGGCCGCGTTGCTGGCGTTTTTCCATAGGCTCCGCCCCCCTGACGAGCATC
ACAAAAATCGACGCTCAAGTCAGAGGTGGCGAAACCCGACAGGACTATAAAGATACCAGGCGTTTCCCCC
TGGAAGCTCCCTCGTGCGCTCTCCTGTTCCGACCCTGCCGCTTACCGGATACCTGTCCGCCTTTCTCCCT
TCGGGAAGCGTGGCGCTTTCTCATAGCTCACGCTGTAGGTATCTCAGTTCGGTGTAGGTCGTTCGCTCCA
AGCTGGGCTGTGTGCACGAACCCCCCGTTCAGCCCGACCGCTGCGCCTTATCCGGTAACTATCGTCTTGA
GTCCAACCCGGTAAGACACGACTTATCGCCACTGGCAGCAGCCACTGGTAACAGGATTAGCAGAGCGAGG
TATGTAGGCGGTGCTACAGAGTTCTTGAAGTGGTGGCCTAACTACGGCTACACTAGAAGAACAGTATTTG
GTATCTGCGCTCTGCTGAAGCCAGTTACCTTCGGAAAAAGAGTTGGTAGCTCTTGATCCGGCAAACAAAC
CACCGCTGGTAGCGGTGGTTTTTTTGTTTGCAAGCAGCAGATTACGCGCAGAAAAAAAGGATCTCAAGAA
GATCCTTTGATCTTTTCTACGGGGTCTGACGCTCAGTGGAACGAAAACTCACGTTAAGGGATTTTGGTCA
TGAGATTATCAAAAAGGATCTTCACCTAGATCCTTTTAAATTAAAAATGAAGTTTTAAATCAATCTAAAG
TATATATGAGTAAACTTGGTCTGACAGTTACCAATGCTTAATCAGTGAGGCACCTATCTCAGCGATCTGT
CTATTTCGTTCATCCATAGTTGCCTGACTCCCCGTCGTGTAGATAACTACGATACGGGAGGGCTTACCAT
CTGGCCCCAGTGCTGCAATGATACCGCGAGATCCACGCTCACCGGCTCCAGATTTATCAGCAATAAACCA
GCCAGCCGGAAGGGCCGAGCGCAGAAGTGGTCCTGCAACTTTATCCGC
Features (pLannotate 1.2.2; 5 found; start..end, strand, type, name):
    631..735     -  promoter       AmpR promoter: bla
    773..790     +  protein_bind   attB1 (fragment): mutant version of attB; recombination site for the Gateway® BP reaction BP Clonase™
    842..1082    +  promoter       U6 promoter: RNA polymerase III promoter for human U6 snRNA
   1439..2027    -  rep_origin     ori: high-copy-number ColE1/pMB1/pBR322/pUC origin of replication
   2198..630     -  CDS            AmpR (across the origin): β-lactamase; bla; confers resistance to ampicillin, carbenicillin, and related antibiotics
