[The description below was written by a language model from this plasmid's Addgene catalogue record and pLannotate feature annotations shown in this document.]
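Description:
pKJ318 is a compact (about 2.4 kb) mammalian expression plasmid that delivers the guide RNA for MmFnuc, an RNA-guided DNA endonuclease from the hard clam Mercenaria mercenaria. The catalogue lists the backbone as pcDNA. The annotated sequence, however, shows only a minimal bacterial propagation module plus the guide cassette, with none of the CMV promoter, polyadenylation signal or mammalian selection marker typical of pcDNA vectors. It is maintained in E. coli as a high-copy plasmid through a ColE1/pUC-type origin of replication. Selection is with ampicillin, through the β-lactamase gene (AmpR) driven by its native bla promoter.

The payload is a human U6 promoter, an RNA polymerase III promoter widely used to produce small, uncapped, non-polyadenylated transcripts with defined ends, which makes it the standard choice for guide RNAs in mammalian cells. The MmFnuc guide RNA scaffold, inserted by Gibson assembly, is not itself annotated in the feature table. It presumably lies in the unannotated region between the U6 promoter and the origin. The record does not state whether a particular spacer or a spacer cloning site is present, nor does it identify a terminator. A short attB1 fragment upstream of U6 appears to be a remnant of Gateway-related cloning history rather than a functional element.

The nuclease itself is not encoded here, so the plasmid would be co-transfected with a separate MmFnuc protein expression construct. Together they would reconstitute programmable, RNA-guided DNA cleavage in mammalian cells, in line with the associated work on such endonucleases in eukaryotes and their viruses.
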