Addgene plasmid #217495: pKJ318
Purpose: Mammlian expression of MmFnuc guide RNA
Depositing lab: Omar Abudayyeh & Jonathan Gootenberg. Depositing organization: Massachusetts Institute of Technology. Publication: Programmable RNA-guided DNA endonucleases are widespread in eukaryotes and their viruses. Jiang K, Lim J, Sgrizzi S, Trinh M, Kayabolen A, Yutin N, Bao W, Kato K, Koonin EV, Gootenberg JS, Abudayyeh OO. Sci Adv. 2023 Sep 29;9(39):eadk0171. doi: 10.1126/sciadv.adk0171. Epub 2023 Sep 27. PubMed 37756409.
Backbone
  Vector backbone: pcDNA
  Vector type: Mammalian Expression
Growth in bacteria
  Bacterial resistance: Ampicillin, 100 μg/mL
  Growth temperature: 37°C
  Growth strain: NEB Stable
  Copy number: High Copy
Gene/Insert
  Gene/Insert name: MmFnuc guide RNA scaffold
  Species: Mercenaria mercenaria
  Cloning method: Gibson Cloning
Terms and licenses: Academic/Nonprofit Terms; Industry Terms: Not Available to Industry
How to cite: pKJ318 was a gift from Omar Abudayyeh & Jonathan Gootenberg (Addgene plasmid # 217495 ; http://n2t.net/addgene:217495 ; RRID:Addgene_217495)
